>Addgene plasmid #123772 | MTK3a_020 | addgene full sequence | sequence record 249062 | Addgene NGS Result
ACGATGCCATTGGGATATATCAACGGTGGTATATCCAGTGATTTTTTTCTCCATTTTAGCTTCCTTAGCT
CCTGAAAATCTCGATAACTCAAAAAATACGCCCGGTAGTGATCTTATTTCATTATGGTGAAAGTTGGAAC
CTCTTACGTGCCCGATCAATCATGACCAAAATCCCTTAACGTGAGTTTTCGTTCCACTGAGCGTCAGACC
CCGTAGAAAAGATCAAAGGATCTTCTTGAGATCCTTTTTTTCTGCGCGTAATCTGCTGCTTGCAAACAAA
AAAACCACCGCTACCAGCGGTGGTTTGTTTGCCGGATCAAGAGCTACCAACTCTTTTTCCGAAGGTAACT
GGCTTCAGCAGAGCGCAGATACCAAATACTGTTCTTCTAGTGTAGCCGTAGTTAGGCCACCACTTCAAGA
ACTCTGTAGCACCGCCTACATACCTCGCTCTGCTAATCCTGTTACCAGTGGCTGCTGCCAGTGGCGATAA
GTCGTGTCTTACCGGGTTGGACTCAAGACGATAGTTACCGGATAAGGCGCAGCGGTCGGGCTGAACGGGG
GGTTCGTGCACACAGCCCAGCTTGGAGCGAACGACCTACACCGAACTGAGATACCTACAGCGTGAGCTAT
GAGAAAGCGCCACGCTTCCCGAAGGGAGAAAGGCGGACAGGTATCCGGTAAGCGGCAGGGTCGGAACAGG
AGAGCGCACGAGGGAGCTTCCAGGGGGAAACGCCTGGTATCTTTATAGTCCTGTCGGGTTTCGCCACCTC
TGACTTGAGCGTCGATTTTTGTGATGCTCGTCAGGGGGGCGGAGCCTATGGAAAAACGCCAGCAACGCGG
CCTTTTTACGGTTCCTGGCCTTTTGCTGGCCTTTTGCTCACATGTTCTTTCCTGCGTTATCCCCTGATTC
TGTGGATAACCGTAGTCGGTCTCATATGGCTGCGAGCGATGAAGTTAATCTTATTGAGAGCAGAACAGTG
GTTCCTCTCAATACATGGGTTTTAATATCCAACTTCAAAGTAGCCTACAATATCCTTCGTCGCCCTGATG
GAACCTTTAACCGACACTTAGCTGAGTATCTAGACCGTAAAGTCACTGCAAACGCCAATCCGGTTGATGG
GGTTTTCTCGTTCGATGTCTTGATTGATCGCAGGATCAATCTTCTAAGCAGAGTCTATAGACCAGCTTAT
GCAGATCAAGAGCAACCTCCTAGTATTTTAGATCTCGAGAAGCCTGTTGATGGCGACATTGTCCCTGTTA
TATTGTTCTTCCATGGAGGTAGCTTTGCTCATTCTTCTGCAAACAGTGCCATCTACGATACTCTTTGTCG
CAGGCTTGTTGGTTTGTGCAAGTGTGTTGTTGTCTCTGTGAATTATCGGCGTGCACCAGAGAATCCATAC
CCTTGTGCTTATGATGATGGTTGGATTGCTCTTAATTGGGTTAACTCGAGATCTTGGCTTAAATCCAAGA
AAGACTCAAAGGTCCATATTTTCTTGGCTGGTGATAGCTCTGGAGGTAACATCGCGCATAATGTGGCTTT
AAGAGCGGGTGAATCGGGAATCGATGTTTTGGGGAACATTCTGCTGAATCCTATGTTTGGTGGGAATGAG
AGAACGGAGTCTGAGAAAAGTTTGGATGGGAAATACTTTGTGACGGTTAGAGATCGCGATTGGTACTGGA
AAGCGTTTTTACCCGAGGGAGAAGATAGAGAGCATCCAGCGTGTAATCCGTTTAGCCCGAGAGGGAAAAG
CTTAGAAGGAGTGAGTTTCCCCAAGAGTCTTGTGGTTGTCGCGGGTTTGGATTTGATTAGAGATTGGCAG
TTGGCATACGCGGAAGGGCTCAAGAAAGCGGGTCAAGAGGTTAAGCTTATGCATTTAGAGAAAGCAACTG
TTGGGTTTTACCTCTTGCCTAATAACAATCATTTCCATAATGTTATGGATGAGATTTCGGCGTTTGTAAA
CGCGGAATGTGAATTCTCAAGCGCTGCAGGTTCTTGAGACCAGACCAATAAAAAACGCCCGGCGGCAACC
GAGCGTTCTGAACAAATCCAGATGGAGTTCTGAGGTCATTACTGGATCTATCAACAGGAGTCCAAGCGAG
CTCGATATCAAATTACGCCCCGCCCTGCCACTCATCGCAGTACTGTTGTAATTCATTAAGCATTCTGCCG
ACATGGAAGCCATCACAAACGGCATGATGAACCTGAATCGCCAGCGGCATCAGCACCTTGTCGCCTTGCG
TATAATATTTGCCCATGGTGAAAACGGGGGCGAAGAAGTTGTCCATATTGGCCACGTTTAAATCAAAACT
GGTGAAACTCACCCAGGGATTGGCTGAAACGAAAAACATATTCTCAATAAACCCTTTAGGGAAATAGGCC
AGGTTTTCACCGTAACACGCCACATCTTGCGAATATATGTGTAGAAACTGCCGGAAATCGTCGTGGTATT
CACTCCAGAGCGATGAAAACGTTTCAGTTTGCTCATGGAAAACGGTGTAACAAGGGTGAACACTATCCCA
TATCACCAGCTCACCGTCTTTCATTGCCATACGAAATTCCGGATGAGCATTCATCAGGCGGGCAAGAATG
TGAATAAAGGCCGGATAAAACTTGTGCTTATTTTTCTTTACGGTCTTTAAAAAGGCCGTAATATCCAGCT
GAACGGTCTGGTTATAGGTACATTGAGCAACTGACTGAAATGCCTCAAAATGTTCTTT
Features (pLannotate 1.2.2; 5 found; start..end, strand, type, name):
     55..152     -  promoter       cat promoter: promoter of the E. coli cat gene encoding chloramphenicol acetyltransferase
    236..824     +  rep_origin     ori: high-copy-number ColE1/pMB1/pBR322/pUC origin of replication
    936..1970    +  CDS            GID1A: GID1A_ARATH - Also known as CXE10, GID1L1. Experimental evidence at protein level: Swiss-Prot protein existence level 1. Functions as soluble gibberellin (GA) receptor. GA is an essential hormone that regulates growth and development in plants. Binds with high affinity the biologically active gibberellin GA4, but has no affinity for the biologically inactive GAs. In response to GA, interacts with specific DELLA proteins, known as repressors of GA- induced growth, and targets them for degradation via proteasome. Seems to be required for GA signaling that controls root growth, seed germination,
   2008..2042    -  terminator     lambda t0 terminator: minimal transcription terminator from phage lambda (Scholtissek and Grosse, 1987)
   2116..54      -  CDS            cat (across the origin): CAT_ECOLX - Experimental evidence at protein level: Swiss-Prot protein existence level 1. This enzyme is an effector of chloramphenicol resistance in bacteria. From Escherichia coli. This protein is used as a marker in many commonly used cloning vectors, such as pACYC184.
