[The description below was written by a language model from this plasmid's Addgene catalogue record and pLannotate feature annotations shown in this document.]
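Description:
MTK3a_020 is a small (about 2.7 kb) part plasmid from the Mammalian Toolkit (MTK), a hierarchical modular cloning system for assembling genetic circuits for mammalian cells. It is built on the MTK0_027 part-entry backbone and, although catalogued as a mammalian expression vector, it is a storage and donor plasmid rather than an expression construct. The feature table shows no mammalian promoter, polyadenylation signal or selection marker. It lists only a high-copy ColE1/pUC-type origin for propagation in E. coli and a chloramphenicol acetyltransferase (cat) gene, which has its native promoter and is followed by a lambda t0 terminator, giving chloramphenicol selection.

The payload is a GID1 coding sequence, annotated as matching Arabidopsis thaliana GID1A, a soluble gibberellin receptor. The record lists the insert as synthetic. In plants, GID1 binds bioactive gibberellin and then associates with DELLA repressor proteins. This hormone-dependent interaction is widely used as a chemically induced dimerization module, although the record does not state a specific application for this part. The insert was cloned into the backbone through BsmBI sites that were destroyed in the process. It is formatted as a Type 3a part, which in the MTK scheme occupies the N-terminal coding sequence position. It is therefore intended to be combined in later assembly steps with a downstream coding part, together with promoter and terminator/polyA parts from other toolkit plasmids, to give a transcriptional unit encoding a GID1 fusion protein. Typical use is as a building block for gibberellin-responsive components in synthetic mammalian circuits.
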