Addgene plasmid #123772: MTK3a_020
Purpose: Encodes Gibberellin Receptor as a Type 3a part to be used in the MTK system
Depositing lab: Hana El-Samad. Depositing organization: University of California, San Francisco (UCSF). Publication: A Toolkit for Rapid Modular Construction of Biological Circuits in Mammalian Cells. Fonseca JP, Bonny AR, Kumar GR, Ng AH, Town J, Wu QC, Aslankoohi E, Chen SY, Dods G, Harrigan P, Osimiri LC, Kistler AL, El-Samad H. ACS Synth Biol. 2019 Nov 15;8(11):2593-2606. doi: 10.1021/acssynbio.9b00322. Epub 2019 Nov 5. PubMed 31686495.
Backbone
  Vector backbone: MTK0_027
  Vector type: Mammalian Expression
Growth in bacteria
  Bacterial resistance: Chloramphenicol, 25 μg/mL
  Growth temperature: 37°C
  Growth strain: DH5alpha
  Copy number: Unknown
Gene/Insert
  Gene/Insert name: GID1
  Species: Synthetic
  Cloning method: Restriction Enzyme; 5′ cloning site BsmBI (destroyed during cloning); 3′ cloning site BsmBI (destroyed during cloning)
Terms and licenses: Academic/Nonprofit Terms; Industry Terms: Not Available to Industry
Depositor comments: Type 3a parts are used for N-terminal coding sequences in the MTK system. Part sequence is from https://doi.org/10.1038/nmeth.4042 Please visit https://www.biorxiv.org/content/10.1101/506188v2 for BioRxiv preprint
How to cite: MTK3a_020 was a gift from Hana El-Samad (Addgene plasmid # 123772 ; http://n2t.net/addgene:123772 ; RRID:Addgene_123772)
